Addgene plasmid #48842: pGGF001
Purpose: Provides a BASTA resistance cassette as GreenGate module.
Depositing lab: Jan Lohmann. Depositing organization: Universitaet Heidelberg. Publication: GreenGate - A Novel, Versatile, and Efficient Cloning System for Plant Transgenesis. Lampropoulos A, Sutikovic Z, Wenzl C, Maegele I, Lohmann JU, Forner J. PLoS One. 2013 Dec 20;8(12):e83043. doi: 10.1371/journal.pone.0083043. PubMed 24376629.
Backbone
  Vector backbone: pUC19
  Backbone size w/o insert (bp): 2686
  Vector type: Golden Gate compatible cloning vector
Growth in bacteria
  Bacterial resistance: Ampicillin, 100 μg/mL
  Growth temperature: 37°C
  Growth strain: Mach1
  Copy number: High Copy
Gene/Insert
  Gene/Insert name: pMAS::BastaR::tMAS (alt name: Basta resistance cassette)
  Species: Synthetic
  Insert size (bp): 1203
  Cloning method: Unknown
Terms and licenses: Academic/Nonprofit Terms; Industry Terms: Not Available to Industry
Depositor comments: This plasmid is designed for Golden Gate cloning using the BsaI enzyme. Plasmid Features (listed as bp in full plasmid sequence): BsaI site #1 = 2241-2251bp BASTA resistance cassette with MAS promoter and terminator = 2252-3454bp BsaI site #2 = 3455-3465bp
How to cite: pGGF001 was a gift from Jan Lohmann (Addgene plasmid # 48842 ; http://n2t.net/addgene:48842 ; RRID:Addgene_48842)
