[The description below was written by a language model from this plasmid's Addgene catalogue record and pLannotate feature annotations shown in this document.]
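Description:
pGGF001 is a GreenGate entry module, a Golden Gate-compatible cloning vector built on a pUC19 backbone and used to supply a plant selection cassette when assembling constructs for plant transgenesis. It is maintained in E. coli as a high-copy plasmid through the ColE1/pUC-type origin and is selected with ampicillin via the β-lactamase gene and its native promoter. The annotated sequence also shows typical cloning-vector remnants around the insert: a CAP binding site, lac promoter and operator, fragments of lacI and lacZα, and SP6 and T7 phage promoters flanking the module. Short fragments annotated as bom and rop are also detected; they appear to be backbone residue with no stated role.

The payload is a roughly 1.2 kb synthetic cassette described as pMAS::BastaR::tMAS. The mannopine synthase (MAS) promoter drives the bar coding sequence from Streptomyces hygroscopicus, followed by the MAS terminator. The bar gene encodes phosphinothricin acetyltransferase, which inactivates phosphinothricin (glufosinate, the active ingredient of BASTA) by acetylation, so plants carrying the cassette tolerate the herbicide. The cassette is bracketed on both sides by BsaI recognition sites. Because BsaI is a type IIS enzyme that cuts outside its recognition sequence, digestion releases the module with defined overhangs that allow ordered, directional ligation with other GreenGate modules in a single reaction. The record does not state the specific overhang sequences or the destination vector. In practice the plasmid is not a plant transformation vector itself, but a donor of the BASTA resistance marker for multi-part assemblies.
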