Features (pLannotate 1.2.2; 15 found; start..end, strand, type, name):
     96..200     +  promoter       AmpR promoter: bla
    201..1061    +  CDS            AmpR: β-lactamase; bla; confers resistance to ampicillin, carbenicillin, and related antibiotics
   1232..1820    +  rep_origin     ori: high-copy-number ColE1/pMB1/pBR322/pUC origin of replication
   2003..2095    +  CDS            lacI (fragment): lac repressor; lacI; The lac repressor binds to the lac operator to inhibit transcription in E. coli. This inhibition can be relieved by adding lactose or isopropyl-β-D-thiogalactopyranoside (IPTG).
   2108..2129    +  protein_bind   CAP binding site: CAP binding activates transcription in the presence of cAMP. E. coli catabolite activator protein
   2144..2174    +  promoter       lac promoter: promoter for the E. coli lac operon
   2182..2198    +  protein_bind   lac operator: The lac repressor binds to the lac operator to inhibit transcription in E. coli. This inhibition can be relieved by adding lactose or isopropyl-β-D-thiogalactopyranoside (IPTG). lac repressor encoded by lacI
   2212..2230    +  promoter       SP6 promoter: promoter for bacteriophage SP6 RNA polymerase
   2254..2634    +  promoter       MAS promoter: mannopine synthase promoter (Velten et al., 1984)
   2645..3193    +  CDS            bar: PAT_STRHY - Experimental evidence at protein level: Swiss-Prot protein existence level 1. Inactivates phosphinothricin (PPT) by transfer of an acetyl group from acetyl CoA. Can also acetylate demethylphosphinothricin but not PTT or glutamate. This enzyme is an effector of phosphinothricin tripeptide (PTT or bialaphos) resistance. From Streptomyces hygroscopicus. Introduced by genetic manipulation and expressed in glufosinate-tolerant maize by Dekalb Genetics.
   3202..3454    +  terminator     MAS terminator: mannopine synthase terminator
   3476..3494    -  promoter       T7 promoter: promoter for bacteriophage T7 RNA polymerase
   3496..3648    +  CDS            lacZα (fragment): LacZα fragment of β-galactosidase; lacZ fragment
   3654..3753    -  misc_feature   bom (fragment): basis of mobility region from pBR322
   3855..1       -  CDS            rop (fragment) (across the origin): Rop protein, which maintains plasmids at low copy number; rop
>Addgene plasmid #48842 | pGGF001 | depositor full sequence | sequence record 71252 | Full Sequence
GACGAAAGGGCCTCGTGATACGCCTATTTTTATAGGTTAATGTCATGATAATAATGGTTTCTTAGACGTC
AGGTGGCACTTTTCGGGGAAATGTGCGCGGAACCCCTATTTGTTTATTTTTCTAAATACATTCAAATATG
TATCCGCTCATGAGACAATAACCCTGATAAATGCTTCAATAATATTGAAAAAGGAAGAGTATGAGTATTC
AACATTTCCGTGTCGCCCTTATTCCCTTTTTTGCGGCATTTTGCCTTCCTGTTTTTGCTCACCCAGAAAC
GCTGGTGAAAGTAAAAGATGCTGAAGATCAGTTGGGTGCACGAGTGGGTTACATCGAACTGGATCTCAAC
AGCGGTAAGATCCTTGAGAGTTTTCGCCCCGAAGAACGTTTTCCAATGATGAGCACTTTTAAAGTTCTGC
TATGTGGCGCGGTATTATCCCGTATTGACGCCGGGCAAGAGCAACTCGGTCGCCGCATACACTATTCTCA
GAATGACTTGGTTGAGTACTCACCAGTCACAGAAAAGCATCTTACGGATGGCATGACAGTAAGAGAATTA
TGCAGTGCTGCCATAACCATGAGTGATAACACTGCGGCCAACTTACTTCTGACAACGATCGGAGGACCGA
AGGAGCTAACCGCTTTTTTGCACAACATGGGGGATCATGTAACTCGCCTTGATCGTTGGGAACCGGAGCT
GAATGAAGCCATACCAAACGACGAGCGTGACACCACGATGCCTGTAGCAATGGCAACAACGTTGCGCAAA
CTATTAACTGGCGAACTACTTACTCTAGCTTCCCGGCAACAATTAATAGACTGGATGGAGGCGGATAAAG
TTGCAGGACCACTTCTGCGCTCGGCCCTTCCGGCTGGCTGGTTTATTGCTGATAAATCTGGAGCCGGTGA
GCGTGGCTCTCGAGGTATCATTGCAGCACTGGGGCCAGATGGTAAGCCCTCCCGTATCGTAGTTATCTAC
ACGACGGGGAGTCAGGCAACTATGGATGAACGAAATAGACAGATCGCTGAGATAGGTGCCTCACTGATTA
AGCATTGGTAACTGTCAGACCAAGTTTACTCATATATACTTTAGATTGATTTAAAACTTCATTTTTAATT
TAAAAGGATCTAGGTGAAGATCCTTTTTGATAATCTCATGACCAAAATCCCTTAACGTGAGTTTTCGTTC
CACTGAGCGTCAGACCCCGTAGAAAAGATCAAAGGATCTTCTTGAGATCCTTTTTTTCTGCGCGTAATCT
GCTGCTTGCAAACAAAAAAACCACCGCTACCAGCGGTGGTTTGTTTGCCGGATCAAGAGCTACCAACTCT
TTTTCCGAAGGTAACTGGCTTCAGCAGAGCGCAGATACCAAATACTGTTCTTCTAGTGTAGCCGTAGTTA
GGCCACCACTTCAAGAACTCTGTAGCACCGCCTACATACCTCGCTCTGCTAATCCTGTTACCAGTGGCTG
CTGCCAGTGGCGATAAGTCGTGTCTTACCGGGTTGGACTCAAGACGATAGTTACCGGATAAGGCGCAGCG
GTCGGGCTGAACGGGGGGTTCGTGCACACAGCCCAGCTTGGAGCGAACGACCTACACCGAACTGAGATAC
CTACAGCGTGAGCTATGAGAAAGCGCCACGCTTCCCGAAGGGAGAAAGGCGGACAGGTATCCGGTAAGCG
GCAGGGTCGGAACAGGAGAGCGCACGAGGGAGCTTCCAGGGGGAAACGCCTGGTATCTTTATAGTCCTGT
CGGGTTTCGCCACCTCTGACTTGAGCGTCGATTTTTGTGATGCTCGTCAGGGGGGCGGAGCCTATGGAAA
AACGCCAGCAACGCGGCCTTTTTACGGTTCCTGGCCTTTTGCTGGCCTTTTGCTCACATGTTCTTTCCTG
CGTTATCCCCTGATTCTGTGGATAACCGTATTACCGCCTTTGAGTGAGCTGATACCGCTCGCCGCAGCCG
AACGACCGAGCGCAGCGAGTCAGTGAGCGAGGAAGCGGAAGAGCGCCCAATACGCAAACCGCCTCTCCCC
GCGCGTTGGCCGATTCATTAATGCAGCTGGCACGACAGGTTTCCCGACTGGAAAGCGGGCAGTGAGCGCA
ACGCAATTAATGTGAGTTAGCTCACTCATTAGGCACCCCAGGCTTTACACTTTATGCTTCCGGCTCGTAT
GTTGTGTGGAATTGTGAGCGGATAACAATTTCACACGAGCTATTTAGGTGACACTATAGAAGTGAAGCTT
GGTCTCAACTAGTTTTTCAAATCAGTGCGCAAGACGTGACGTAAGTATCCGAGTCAGTTTTTATTTTTCT
ACTAATTTGGTCGTTTATTTCGGCGTGTAGGACATGGCAACCGGGCCTGAATTTCGCGGGTATTCTGTTT
CTATTCCAACTTTTTCTTGATCCGCAGCCATTAACGACTTTTGAATAGATACGCTGACACGCCAAGCCTC
GCTAGTCAAAAGTGTACCAAACAACGCTTTACAGCAAGAACGGAATGCGCGTGACGCTCGCGGTGACGCC
ATTTCGCCTTTTCAGAAATGGATAAATAGCCTTGCTTCCTATTATATCTTCCCAAATTACCAATACATTA
CACTAGCATCTGAATTTCATAACCAATCTCGATACACCAAATCGGGTACCAACAATGAGCCCAGAACGAC
GCCCGGCCGACATCCGCCGTGCCACCGAGGCGGACATGCCGGCGGTCTGCACCATCGTCAACCACTACAT
CGAGACAAGCACGGTCAACTTCCGTACCGAGCCGCAGGAACCGCAGGAGTGGACGGACGACCTCGTCCGT
CTGCGGGAGCGCTATCCCTGGCTCGTCGCCGAGGTGGACGGCGAGGTCGCCGGCATCGCCTACGCGGGTC
CCTGGAAGGCACGCAACGCCTACGACTGGACGGCCGAGTCCACCGTGTACGTCTCCCCCCGCCACCAGCG
GACGGGACTGGGCTCCACGCTCTACACCCACCTGCTGAAGTCCCTGGAGGCACAGGGCTTCAAGAGCGTG
GTCGCTGTCATCGGGCTGCCCAACGACCCGAGCGTGCGCATGCACGAGGCGCTCGGATATGCCCCCCGCG
GCATGCTGCGGGCGGCCGGCTTCAAGCACGGGAACTGGCATGACGTGGGTTTCTGGCAGCTGGACTTCAG
CCTGCCGGTGCCGCCCCGTCCGGTCCTGCCCGTCACCGAAATCTGAGAGCTCTTGGACTCCCATGTTGGC
AAAGGCAACCAAACAAACAATGAATGATCCGCTCCTGCATATGGGGCGGTTTGAGTATTTCAACTGCCAT
TTGGGCTGAATTGAAGACATGCTCCTGTCAGAAATTCCGTGATCTTACTCAATATTCAGTAATCTCGGCC
AATATCCTAAATGTGCGTGGCTTTATCTGTCTTTGTATTGTTTCATCAATTCATGTAACGTTTGCTTTTC
TTATGAATTTTCAAATAAATTATCGTATTGAGACCGAATTCTCGCCCTATAGTGAGTCGTATTACCTGGC
CGTCGTTTTACAACGTCGTGACTGGGAAAACCCTGGCGTTACCCAACTTAATCGCCTTGCAGCACATCCC
CCTTTCGCCAGCTGGCGTAATAGCGAAGAGGCCCGCACCGATCGCCCTTCCCAACAGTTGCGCAGCCTGA
ATGGCGAATGGCGCCTGATGCGGTATTTTCTCCTTACGCATCTGTGCGGTATTTCACACCGCATATGGTG
CACTCTCAGTACAATCTGCTCTGATGCCGCATAGTTAAGCCAGCCCCGACACCCGCCAACACCCGCTGAC
GCGCCCTGACGGGCTTGTCTGCTCCCGGCATCCGCTTACAGACAAGCTGTGACCGTCTCCGGGAGCTGCA
TGTGTCAGAGGTTTTCACCGTCATCACCGAAACGCGCGA
