>Addgene plasmid #48842 | pGGF001 | depositor partial sequence | sequence record 71253 | pMAS::BastaR::tMAS
GTTTTTCAAATCAGTGCGCAAGACGTGACGTAAGTATCCGAGTCAGTTTTTATTTTTCTACTAATTTGGT
CGTTTATTTCGGCGTGTAGGACATGGCAACCGGGCCTGAATTTCGCGGGTATTCTGTTTCTATTCCAACT
TTTTCTTGATCCGCAGCCATTAACGACTTTTGAATAGATACGCTGACACGCCAAGCCTCGCTAGTCAAAA
GTGTACCAAACAACGCTTTACAGCAAGAACGGAATGCGCGTGACGCTCGCGGTGACGCCATTTCGCCTTT
TCAGAAATGGATAAATAGCCTTGCTTCCTATTATATCTTCCCAAATTACCAATACATTACACTAGCATCT
GAATTTCATAACCAATCTCGATACACCAAATCGGGTACCAACAATGAGCCCAGAACGACGCCCGGCCGAC
ATCCGCCGTGCCACCGAGGCGGACATGCCGGCGGTCTGCACCATCGTCAACCACTACATCGAGACAAGCA
CGGTCAACTTCCGTACCGAGCCGCAGGAACCGCAGGAGTGGACGGACGACCTCGTCCGTCTGCGGGAGCG
CTATCCCTGGCTCGTCGCCGAGGTGGACGGCGAGGTCGCCGGCATCGCCTACGCGGGTCCCTGGAAGGCA
CGCAACGCCTACGACTGGACGGCCGAGTCCACCGTGTACGTCTCCCCCCGCCACCAGCGGACGGGACTGG
GCTCCACGCTCTACACCCACCTGCTGAAGTCCCTGGAGGCACAGGGCTTCAAGAGCGTGGTCGCTGTCAT
CGGGCTGCCCAACGACCCGAGCGTGCGCATGCACGAGGCGCTCGGATATGCCCCCCGCGGCATGCTGCGG
GCGGCCGGCTTCAAGCACGGGAACTGGCATGACGTGGGTTTCTGGCAGCTGGACTTCAGCCTGCCGGTGC
CGCCCCGTCCGGTCCTGCCCGTCACCGAAATCTGAGAGCTCTTGGACTCCCATGTTGGCAAAGGCAACCA
AACAAACAATGAATGATCCGCTCCTGCATATGGGGCGGTTTGAGTATTTCAACTGCCATTTGGGCTGAAT
TGAAGACATGCTCCTGTCAGAAATTCCGTGATCTTACTCAATATTCAGTAATCTCGGCCAATATCCTAAA
TGTGCGTGGCTTTATCTGTCTTTGTATTGTTTCATCAATTCATGTAACGTTTGCTTTTCTTATGAATTTT
CAAATAAATTATC
