>Addgene plasmid #48842 | pGGF001 | addgene partial sequence | sequence record 72451 | Lac-promoter 5'-CACTTTATGCTTCCGGCTCG-3'
CACGAGCTATTTAGGTGACACTATAGAAGTGAAGCTTGGTCTCAACTAGTTTTTCAAATCAGTGCGCAAG
ACGTGACGTAAGTATCCGAGTCAGTTTTTATTTTTCTACTAATTTGGTCGTTTATTTCGGCGTGTAGGAC
ATGGCAACCGGGCCTGAATTTCGCGGGTATTCTGTTTCTATTCCAACTTTTTCTTGATCCGCAGCCATTA
ACGACTTTTGAATAGATACGCTGACACGCCAAGCCTCGCTAGTCAAAAGTGTACCAAACAACGCTTTACA
GCAAGAACGGAATGCGCGTGACGCTCGCGGTGACGCCATTTCGCCTTTTCAGAAATGGATAAATAGCCTT
GCTTCCTATTATATCTTCCCAAATTACCAATACATTACACTAGCATCTGAATTTCATAACCAATCTCGAT
ACACCAAATCGGGTACCAACAATGAGCCCAGAACGACGCCCGGCCGACATCCGCCGTGCCACCGAGGCGG
ACATGCCGGCGGTCTGCACCATCGTCAACCACTACATCGAGACAAGCACGGTCAACTTCCGTACCGAGCC
GCAGGAACCGCAGGAGTGGACGGACGACCTCGTCCGTCTGCGGGAGCGCTATCCCTGGCTCGTCGCCGAG
GTGGACGGCGAGGTCGCCGGCATCGCCTACGCGGGTCCCTGGAAGGCACGCAACGCCTACGACTGGACGG
CCGAGTCCACCGTGTACGTCTCCCCCCGCCACCAGCGGACGGGACTGGGCTCCACGCTCTACACCCACCT
GCTGAAGTCCCTGGAGGCACAGGGCTTCAAGAGCGTGGTCGCTGTCATCGGGCTGCCCAACGACCCGAGC
GTGCGCATGCACGAGGCGCTCGGATATGCCCCCCGCGGCATGCTGCGGGCGGCCGGCTTCAAGCACGGGA
ACTGGCATGACGTGGGTTTCTGGCAGCTGGACTTCAGCCTGCCGGTGCCGCCCCGTCCGGTCCTGCCCGT
CA
