>Addgene plasmid #48842 | pGGF001 | addgene partial sequence | sequence record 72511 | M13pUC-Fwd 5'-CCCAGTCACGACGTTGTAAAACG-3'
TCGGTCTCAATACGATAATTTATTTGAAAATTCATAAGAAAAGCAAACGTTACATGAATTGATGAAACAA
TACAAAGACAGATAAAGCCACGCACATTTAGGATATTGGCCGAGATTACTGAATATTGAGTAAGATCACG
GAATTTCTGACAGGAGCATGTCTTCAATTCAGCCCAAATGGCAGTTGAAATACTCAAACCGCCCCATATG
CAGGAGCGGATCATTCATTGTTTGTTTGGTTGCCTTTGCCAACATGGGAGTCCAAGAGCTCTCAGATTTC
GGTGACGGGCAGGACCGGACGGGGCGGCACCGGCAGGCTGAAGTCCAGCTGCCAGAAACCCACGTCATGC
CAGTTCCCGTGCTTGAAGCCGGCCGCCCGCAGCATGCCGCGGGGGGCATATCCGAGCGCCTCGTGCATGC
GCACGCTCGGGTCGTTGGGCAGCCCGATGACAGCGACCACGCTCTTGAAGCCCTGTGCCTCCAGGGACTT
CAGCAGGTGGGTGTAGAGCGTGGAGCCCAGTCCCGTCCGCTGGTGGCGGGGGGAGACGTACACGGTGGAC
TCGGCCGTCCAGTCGTAGGCGTTGCGTGCCTTCCAGGGACCCGCGTAGGCGATGCCGGCGACCTCGCCGT
CCACCTCGGCGACGAGCCAGGGATAGCGCTCCCGCAGACGGACGAGGTCGTCCGTCCACTCCTGCGGTTC
CTGCGGCTCGGTACGGAAGTTGACCGTGCTTGTCTCGATGTAGTGGTTGACGATGGTGCA
